Addgene plasmid #117535: pEPOR0SP0008
Purpose: Level0 Golden Gate part: CDS, AsCas12a
Depositing lab: Nicola Patron. Depositing organization: Earlham Institute. Publication: Comparison of efficiency and specificity of CRISPR-associated (Cas) nucleases in plants: An expanded toolkit for precision genome engineering. Raitskin O, Schudoma C, West A, Patron NJ. PLoS One. 2019 Feb 27;14(2):e0211598. doi: 10.1371/journal.pone.0211598. eCollection 2019. PubMed 30811422.
Backbone
  Vector backbone: pICH41308
  Vector type: CRISPR
Growth in bacteria
  Bacterial resistance: Spectinomycin, 50 μg/mL
  Growth temperature: 37°C
  Growth strain: DH5alpha
  Copy number: High Copy
Gene/Insert
  Gene/Insert name: AsCas12a (with stop codon)
  Species: Acidaminococcus sp. BV3L6
  Tag / fusion protein: NLS (C terminal on insert); 3xHA (C terminal on insert)
  Cloning method: Restriction Enzyme; 5′ cloning site BpiI (destroyed during cloning); 3′ cloning site BpiI (destroyed during cloning)
Terms and licenses: Academic/Nonprofit Terms; Industry Terms: Not Available to Industry
Depositor comments: Compatible with MoClo, GB, Loop Please visit https://www.biorxiv.org/content/early/2018/09/20/422766 for BioRxiv preprint
How to cite: pEPOR0SP0008 was a gift from Nicola Patron (Addgene plasmid # 117535 ; http://n2t.net/addgene:117535 ; RRID:Addgene_117535)
