[The description below was written by a language model from this plasmid's Addgene catalogue record and pLannotate feature annotations shown in this document.]
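Description:
pEPOR0SP0008 is a Level 0 Golden Gate part plasmid that stores the coding sequence of AsCas12a (also known as AsCpf1), the CRISPR-associated nuclease from Acidaminococcus sp. BV3L6, as a standardised CDS module for hierarchical DNA assembly. It is built in the pICH41308 acceptor backbone and is propagated in E. coli from a high-copy ColE1/pUC-type origin. Selection is with spectinomycin, conferred by the aadA gene. The short integrase, gentamicin acetyltransferase and lacI fragments picked up by annotation appear to be non-functional remnants flanking the resistance cassette and the cloning site rather than working genes.

The insert is a single open reading frame of roughly 3.9 kb encoding AsCas12a, followed directly by a bipartite nucleoplasmin nuclear localisation signal and a 3xHA epitope tag at the C terminus, and it ends in a stop codon. The NLS directs the nuclease to the nucleus of eukaryotic cells, and the HA tags allow immunodetection. The part was cloned using BpiI sites that were destroyed in the process. No promoter or terminator for eukaryotic expression is annotated, consistent with a Level 0 part: the plasmid is not an expression vector itself, and the CDS is meant to be combined with separate promoter and terminator parts into a transcription unit. The depositor notes compatibility with the MoClo, GoldenBraid and Loop assembly systems.

The associated work compares the efficiency and specificity of Cas nucleases in plants, so the part is intended for building plant genome-editing constructs. The depositor and sequencing-derived records differ by only two nucleotides in length and show the same feature layout.
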