Features (pLannotate 1.2.2; 9 found; start..end, strand, type, name):
    110..214     +  promoter       AmpR promoter: bla
    205..285     -  CDS            int (fragment): INT2_ECOLX - Protein inferred from homology: Swiss-Prot protein existence level 3. Putative integrase believed to be involved in the insertion of antibiotic resistance genes into plasmids and transposons. From Escherichia coli.
    371..427     +  CDS            GmR (fragment): gentamycin acetyltransferase; aacC1; confers resistance to gentamycin
    434..1222    +  CDS            aadA: S3AD_ECOLX - Experimental evidence at protein level: Swiss-Prot protein existence level 1. Mediates bacterial resistance to the antibiotics streptomycin and spectinomycin. From Escherichia coli.
   1396..1984    +  rep_origin     ori: high-copy-number ColE1/pMB1/pBR322/pUC origin of replication
   2167..2216    +  CDS            lacI (fragment): lac repressor; lacI; The lac repressor binds to the lac operator to inhibit transcription in E. coli. This inhibition can be relieved by adding lactose or isopropyl-β-D-thiogalactopyranoside (IPTG).
   2233..6153    +  CDS            AsCpf1: CRISPR-associated protein from Acidaminococcus sp. BV3L6 (Zetsche et al., 2015)
   6154..6201    +  CDS            nucleoplasmin NLS: bipartite nuclear localization signal from nucleoplasmin
   6208..6288    +  CDS            3xHA: three tandem HA epitope tags
>Addgene plasmid #117535 | pEPOR0SP0008 | depositor full sequence | sequence record 221801 | Full Sequence
GTGGCTCTTCAGTGGACGAAAGGGCCTCGTGATACGCCTATTTTTATAGGTTAATGTCATGATAATAATG
GTTTCTTAGACGTCAGGTGGCACTTTTCGGGGAAATGTGCGCGGAACCCCTATTTGTTTATTTTTCTAAA
TACATTCAAATATGTATCCGCTCATGAGACAATAACCCTGATAAATGCTTCAATAATATTGAAAAAGGAA
GAGTATGCGCTCACGCAACTGGTCCAGAACCTTGACCGAACGCAGCGGTGGTAACGGCGCAGTGGCGGTT
TTCATGGCTTGTTATGACTGTTTTTTTGGGGTACAGTCTATGCCTCGGGCATCCAAGCAGCAAGCGCGTT
ACGCCGTGGGTCGATGTTTGATGTTATGGAGCAGCAACGATGTTACGCAGCAGGGCAGTCGCCCTAAAAC
AAAGTTAAACATCATGAGGGAAGCGGTGATCGCCGAAGTATCGACTCAACTATCAGAGGTAGTTGGCGTC
ATCGAGCGCCATCTCGAACCGACGTTGCTGGCCGTACATTTGTACGGCTCCGCAGTGGATGGCGGCCTGA
AGCCACACAGCGATATTGATTTGCTGGTTACGGTGACCGTAAGGCTTGATGAAACAACGCGGCGAGCTTT
GATCAACGACCTTTTGGAAACTTCGGCTTCCCCTGGAGAGAGCGAGATTCTCCGCGCTGTAGAAGTCACC
ATTGTTGTGCACGACGACATCATTCCGTGGCGTTATCCAGCTAAGCGCGAACTGCAATTTGGAGAATGGC
AGCGCAATGACATTCTTGCAGGTATCTTCGAGCCAGCCACGATCGACATTGATCTGGCTATCTTGCTGAC
AAAAGCAAGAGAACATAGCGTTGCCTTGGTAGGTCCAGCGGCGGAGGAACTCTTTGATCCGGTTCCTGAA
CAGGATCTATTTGAGGCGCTAAATGAAACCTTAACGCTATGGAACTCGCCGCCCGACTGGGCTGGCGATG
AGCGAAATGTAGTGCTTACGTTGTCCCGCATTTGGTACAGCGCAGTAACCGGCAAAATCGCGCCGAAGGA
TGTCGCTGCCGACTGGGCAATGGAGCGCCTGCCGGCCCAGTATCAGCCCGTCATACTTGAAGCTAGACAG
GCTTATCTTGGACAAGAAGAAGATCGCTTGGCCTCGCGCGCAGATCAGTTGGAAGAATTTGTCCATTACG
TAAAAGGCGAGATCACCAAGGTAGTCGGCAAATAACTGTCAGACCAAGTTTACTCATATATACTTTAGAT
TGATTTAAAACTTCATTTTTAATTTAAAAGGATCTAGGTGAAGATCCTTTTTGATAATCTCATGACCAAA
ATCCCTTAACGTGAGTTTTCGTTCCACTGAGCGTCAGACCCCGTAGAAAAGATCAAAGGATCTTCTTGAG
ATCCTTTTTTTCTGCGCGTAATCTGCTGCTTGCAAACAAAAAAACCACCGCTACCAGCGGTGGTTTGTTT
GCCGGATCAAGAGCTACCAACTCTTTTTCCGAAGGTAACTGGCTTCAGCAGAGCGCAGATACCAAATACT
GTCCTTCTAGTGTAGCCGTAGTTAGGCCACCACTTCAAGAACTCTGTAGCACCGCCTACATACCTCGCTC
TGCTAATCCTGTTACCAGTGGCTGCTGCCAGTGGCGATAAGTCGTGTCTTACCGGGTTGGACTCAAGACG
ATAGTTACCGGATAAGGCGCAGCGGTCGGGCTGAACGGGGGGTTCGTGCACACAGCCCAGCTTGGAGCGA
ACGACCTACACCGAACTGAGATACCTACAGCGTGAGCTATGAGAAAGCGCCACGCTTCCCGAAGGGAGAA
AGGCGGACAGGTATCCGGTAAGCGGCAGGGTCGGAACAGGAGAGCGCACGAGGGAGCTTCCAGGGGGAAA
CGCCTGGTATCTTTATAGTCCTGTCGGGTTTCGCCACCTCTGACTTGAGCGTCGATTTTTGTGATGCTCG
TCAGGGGGGCGGAGCCTATGGAAAAACGCCAGCAACGCGGCCTTTTTACGGTTCCTGGCCTTTTGCTGGC
CTTTTGCTCACATGTTCTTTCCTGCGTTATCCCCTGATTCTGTGGATAACCGTATTACCGCCTTTGAGTG
AGCTGATACCGCTCGCCGCAGCCGAACGACCGAGCGCAGCGAGTCAGTGAGCGAGGAAGCGGAAGAGCGC
CCAATACGCAAACCGCCTCTCCCCGCGCGTTGGCCGATTCATTAATCACTCTGTGGTCTCAAATGACACA
GTTCGAGGGCTTTACCAACCTGTATCAGGTGAGCAAGACACTGCGGTTTGAGCTGATCCCACAGGGCAAG
ACCCTGAAGCACATCCAGGAGCAGGGCTTCATCGAGGAGGACAAGGCCCGCAATGATCACTACAAGGAGC
TGAAGCCCATCATCGATCGGATCTACAAGACCTATGCCGACCAGTGCCTGCAGCTGGTGCAGCTGGATTG
GGAGAACCTGAGCGCCGCCATCGACTCCTATAGAAAGGAGAAAACCGAGGAGACAAGGAACGCCCTGATC
GAGGAGCAGGCCACATATCGCAATGCCATCCACGACTACTTCATCGGCCGGACAGACAACCTGACCGATG
CCATCAATAAGAGACACGCCGAGATCTACAAGGGCCTGTTCAAGGCCGAGCTGTTTAATGGCAAGGTGCT
GAAGCAGCTGGGCACCGTGACCACAACCGAGCACGAGAACGCCCTGCTGCGGAGCTTCGACAAGTTTACA
ACCTACTTCTCCGGCTTTTATGAGAACAGGAAGAACGTGTTCAGCGCCGAGGATATCAGCACAGCCATCC
CACACCGCATCGTGCAGGACAACTTCCCCAAGTTTAAGGAGAATTGTCACATCTTCACACGCCTGATCAC
CGCCGTGCCCAGCCTGCGGGAGCACTTTGAGAACGTGAAGAAGGCCATCGGCATCTTCGTGAGCACCTCC
ATCGAGGAGGTGTTTTCCTTCCCTTTTTATAACCAGCTGCTGACACAGACCCAGATCGACCTGTATAACC
AGCTGCTGGGAGGAATCTCTCGGGAGGCAGGCACCGAGAAGATCAAGGGCCTGAACGAGGTGCTGAATCT
GGCCATCCAGAAGAATGATGAGACAGCCCACATCATCGCCTCCCTGCCACACAGATTCATCCCCCTGTTT
AAGCAGATCCTGTCCGATAGGAACACCCTGTCTTTCATCCTGGAGGAGTTTAAGAGCGACGAGGAAGTGA
TCCAGTCCTTCTGCAAGTACAAGACACTGCTGAGAAACGAGAACGTGCTGGAGACAGCCGAGGCCCTGTT
TAACGAGCTGAACAGCATCGACCTGACACACATCTTCATCAGCCACAAGAAGCTGGAGACAATCAGCAGC
GCCCTGTGCGACCACTGGGATACACTGAGGAATGCCCTGTATGAGCGGAGAATCTCCGAGCTGACAGGCA
AGATCACCAAGTCTGCCAAGGAGAAGGTGCAGCGCAGCCTGAAGCACGAGGATATCAACCTGCAGGAGAT
CATCTCTGCCGCAGGCAAGGAGCTGAGCGAGGCCTTCAAGCAGAAAACCAGCGAGATCCTGTCCCACGCA
CACGCCGCCCTGGATCAGCCACTGCCTACAACCCTGAAGAAGCAGGAGGAGAAGGAGATCCTGAAGTCTC
AGCTGGACAGCCTGCTGGGCCTGTACCACCTGCTGGACTGGTTTGCCGTGGATGAGTCCAACGAGGTGGA
CCCCGAGTTCTCTGCCCGGCTGACCGGCATCAAGCTGGAGATGGAGCCTTCTCTGAGCTTCTACAACAAG
GCCAGAAATTATGCCACCAAGAAGCCCTACTCCGTGGAGAAGTTCAAGCTGAACTTTCAGATGCCTACAC
TGGCCTCTGGCTGGGACGTGAATAAGGAGAAGAACAATGGCGCCATCCTGTTTGTGAAGAACGGCCTGTA
CTATCTGGGCATCATGCCAAAGCAGAAGGGCAGGTATAAGGCCCTGAGCTTCGAGCCCACAGAGAAAACC
AGCGAGGGCTTTGATAAGATGTACTATGACTACTTCCCTGATGCCGCCAAGATGATCCCAAAGTGCAGCA
CCCAGCTGAAGGCCGTGACAGCCCACTTTCAGACCCACACAACCCCCATCCTGCTGTCCAACAATTTCAT
CGAGCCTCTGGAGATCACAAAGGAGATCTACGACCTGAACAATCCTGAGAAGGAGCCAAAGAAGTTTCAG
ACAGCCTACGCCAAGAAAACCGGCGACCAGAAGGGCTACAGAGAGGCCCTGTGCAAGTGGATCGACTTCA
CAAGGGATTTTCTGTCCAAGTATACCAAGACAACCTCTATCGATCTGTCTAGCCTGCGGCCATCCTCTCA
GTATAAGGACCTGGGCGAGTACTATGCCGAGCTGAATCCCCTGCTGTACCACATCAGCTTCCAGAGAATC
GCCGAGAAGGAGATCATGGATGCCGTGGAGACAGGCAAGCTGTACCTGTTCCAGATCTATAACAAGGACT
TTGCCAAGGGCCACCACGGCAAGCCTAATCTGCACACACTGTATTGGACCGGCCTGTTTTCTCCAGAGAA
CCTGGCCAAGACAAGCATCAAGCTGAATGGCCAGGCCGAGCTGTTCTACCGCCCTAAGTCCAGGATGAAG
AGGATGGCACACCGGCTGGGAGAGAAGATGCTGAACAAGAAGCTGAAGGATCAGAAAACCCCAATCCCCG
ACACCCTGTACCAGGAGCTGTACGACTATGTGAATCACAGACTGTCCCACGACCTGTCTGATGAGGCCAG
GGCCCTGCTGCCCAACGTGATCACCAAGGAGGTGTCTCACGAGATCATCAAGGATAGGCGCTTTACCAGC
GACAAGTTCTTTTTCCACGTGCCTATCACACTGAACTATCAGGCCGCCAATTCCCCATCTAAGTTCAACC
AGAGGGTGAATGCCTACCTGAAGGAGCACCCCGAGACACCTATCATCGGCATCGATCGGGGCGAGAGAAA
CCTGATCTATATCACAGTGATCGACTCCACCGGCAAGATCCTGGAGCAGCGGAGCCTGAACACCATCCAG
CAGTTTGATTACCAGAAGAAGCTGGACAACAGGGAGAAGGAGAGGGTGGCAGCAAGGCAGGCCTGGTCTG
TGGTGGGCACAATCAAGGATCTGAAGCAGGGCTATCTGAGCCAGGTCATCCACGAGATCGTGGACCTGAT
GATCCACTACCAGGCCGTGGTGGTGCTGGAGAACCTGAATTTCGGCTTTAAGAGCAAGAGGACCGGCATC
GCCGAGAAGGCCGTGTACCAGCAGTTCGAGAAGATGCTGATCGATAAGCTGAATTGCCTGGTGCTGAAGG
ACTATCCAGCAGAGAAAGTGGGAGGCGTGCTGAACCCATACCAGCTGACAGACCAGTTCACCTCCTTTGC
CAAGATGGGCACCCAGTCTGGCTTCCTGTTTTACGTGCCTGCCCCATATACATCTAAGATCGATCCCCTG
ACCGGCTTCGTGGACCCCTTCGTGTGGAAAACCATCAAGAATCACGAGAGCCGCAAGCACTTCCTGGAGG
GCTTCGACTTTCTGCACTACGACGTGAAAACCGGCGACTTCATCCTGCACTTTAAGATGAACAGAAATCT
GTCCTTCCAGAGGGGCCTGCCCGGCTTTATGCCTGCATGGGATATCGTGTTCGAGAAGAACGAGACACAG
TTTGACGCCAAGGGCACCCCTTTCATCGCCGGCAAGAGAATCGTGCCAGTGATCGAGAATCACAGATTCA
CCGGCAGATACCGGGACCTGTATCCTGCCAACGAGCTGATCGCCCTGCTGGAGGAGAAGGGCATCGTGTT
CAGGGATGGCTCCAACATCCTGCCAAAGCTGCTGGAGAATGACGATTCTCACGCCATCGACACCATGGTG
GCCCTGATCCGCAGCGTGCTGCAGATGCGGAACTCCAATGCCGCCACAGGCGAGGACTATATCAACAGCC
CCGTGCGCGATCTGAATGGCGTGTGCTTCGACTCCCGGTTTCAGAACCCAGAGTGGCCCATGGACGCCGA
TGCCAATGGCGCCTACCACATCGCCCTGAAGGGCCAGCTGCTGCTGAATCACCTGAAGGAGAGCAAGGAT
CTGAAGCTGCAGAACGGCATCTCCAATCAGGACTGGCTGGCCTACATCCAGGAGCTGCGCAACAAAAGGC
CGGCGGCCACGAAAAAGGCCGGCCAGGCAAAAAAGAAAAAGGGATCCTACCCATACGATGTTCCAGATTA
CGCTTATCCCTACGACGTGCCTGATTATGCATACCCATATGATGTCCCCGACTATGCCTAAGCTTTGAGA
CCACGAA
