Features (pLannotate 1.2.2; 9 found; start..end, strand, type, name):
    110..214     +  promoter       AmpR promoter: bla
    205..285     -  CDS            int (fragment): INT2_ECOLX - Protein inferred from homology: Swiss-Prot protein existence level 3. Putative integrase believed to be involved in the insertion of antibiotic resistance genes into plasmids and transposons. From Escherichia coli.
    373..429     +  CDS            GmR (fragment): gentamycin acetyltransferase; aacC1; confers resistance to gentamycin
    436..1224    +  CDS            aadA: S3AD_ECOLX - Experimental evidence at protein level: Swiss-Prot protein existence level 1. Mediates bacterial resistance to the antibiotics streptomycin and spectinomycin. From Escherichia coli.
   1398..1986    +  rep_origin     ori: high-copy-number ColE1/pMB1/pBR322/pUC origin of replication
   2169..2218    +  CDS            lacI (fragment): lac repressor; lacI; The lac repressor binds to the lac operator to inhibit transcription in E. coli. This inhibition can be relieved by adding lactose or isopropyl-β-D-thiogalactopyranoside (IPTG).
   2235..6155    +  CDS            AsCpf1: CRISPR-associated protein from Acidaminococcus sp. BV3L6 (Zetsche et al., 2015)
   6156..6203    +  CDS            nucleoplasmin NLS: bipartite nuclear localization signal from nucleoplasmin
   6210..6290    +  CDS            3xHA: three tandem HA epitope tags
>Addgene plasmid #117535 | pEPOR0SP0008 | addgene full sequence | sequence record 227457 | Addgene NGS Result
GTGGCTCTTCAGTGGACGAAAGGGCCTCGTGATACGCCTATTTTTATAGGTTAATGTCATGATAATAATG
GTTTCTTAGACGTCAGGTGGCACTTTTCGGGGAAATGTGCGCGGAACCCCTATTTGTTTATTTTTCTAAA
TACATTCAAATATGTATCCGCTCATGAGACAATAACCCTGATAAATGCTTCAATAATATTGAAAAAGGAA
GAGTATGCGCTCACGCAACTGGTCCAGAACCTTGACCGAACGCAGCGGTGGTAACGGCGCAGTGGCGGTT
TTCATGGCTTGTTATGACTGTTTTTTTTTGGGGTACAGTCTATGCCTCGGGCATCCAAGCAGCAAGCGCG
TTACGCCGTGGGTCGATGTTTGATGTTATGGAGCAGCAACGATGTTACGCAGCAGGGCAGTCGCCCTAAA
ACAAAGTTAAACATCATGAGGGAAGCGGTGATCGCCGAAGTATCGACTCAACTATCAGAGGTAGTTGGCG
TCATCGAGCGCCATCTCGAACCGACGTTGCTGGCCGTACATTTGTACGGCTCCGCAGTGGATGGCGGCCT
GAAGCCACACAGCGATATTGATTTGCTGGTTACGGTGACCGTAAGGCTTGATGAAACAACGCGGCGAGCT
TTGATCAACGACCTTTTGGAAACTTCGGCTTCCCCTGGAGAGAGCGAGATTCTCCGCGCTGTAGAAGTCA
CCATTGTTGTGCACGACGACATCATTCCGTGGCGTTATCCAGCTAAGCGCGAACTGCAATTTGGAGAATG
GCAGCGCAATGACATTCTTGCAGGTATCTTCGAGCCAGCCACGATCGACATTGATCTGGCTATCTTGCTG
ACAAAAGCAAGAGAACATAGCGTTGCCTTGGTAGGTCCAGCGGCGGAGGAACTCTTTGATCCGGTTCCTG
AACAGGATCTATTTGAGGCGCTAAATGAAACCTTAACGCTATGGAACTCGCCGCCCGACTGGGCTGGCGA
TGAGCGAAATGTAGTGCTTACGTTGTCCCGCATTTGGTACAGCGCAGTAACCGGCAAAATCGCGCCGAAG
GATGTCGCTGCCGACTGGGCAATGGAGCGCCTGCCGGCCCAGTATCAGCCCGTCATACTTGAAGCTAGAC
AGGCTTATCTTGGACAAGAAGAAGATCGCTTGGCCTCGCGCGCAGATCAGTTGGAAGAATTTGTCCATTA
CGTAAAAGGCGAGATCACCAAGGTAGTCGGCAAATAACTGTCAGACCAAGTTTACTCATATATACTTTAG
ATTGATTTAAAACTTCATTTTTAATTTAAAAGGATCTAGGTGAAGATCCTTTTTGATAATCTCATGACCA
AAATCCCTTAACGTGAGTTTTCGTTCCACTGAGCGTCAGACCCCGTAGAAAAGATCAAAGGATCTTCTTG
AGATCCTTTTTTTCTGCGCGTAATCTGCTGCTTGCAAACAAAAAAACCACCGCTACCAGCGGTGGTTTGT
TTGCCGGATCAAGAGCTACCAACTCTTTTTCCGAAGGTAACTGGCTTCAGCAGAGCGCAGATACCAAATA
CTGTTCTTCTAGTGTAGCCGTAGTTAGGCCACCACTTCAAGAACTCTGTAGCACCGCCTACATACCTCGC
TCTGCTAATCCTGTTACCAGTGGCTGCTGCCAGTGGCGATAAGTCGTGTCTTACCGGGTTGGACTCAAGA
CGATAGTTACCGGATAAGGCGCAGCGGTCGGGCTGAACGGGGGGTTCGTGCACACAGCCCAGCTTGGAGC
GAACGACCTACACCGAACTGAGATACCTACAGCGTGAGCTATGAGAAAGCGCCACGCTTCCCGAAGGGAG
AAAGGCGGACAGGTATCCGGTAAGCGGCAGGGTCGGAACAGGAGAGCGCACGAGGGAGCTTCCAGGGGGA
AACGCCTGGTATCTTTATAGTCCTGTCGGGTTTCGCCACCTCTGACTTGAGCGTCGATTTTTGTGATGCT
CGTCAGGGGGGCGGAGCCTATGGAAAAACGCCAGCAACGCGGCCTTTTTACGGTTCCTGGCCTTTTGCTG
GCCTTTTGCTCACATGTTCTTTCCTGCGTTATCCCCTGATTCTGTGGATAACCGTATTACCGCCTTTGAG
TGAGCTGATACCGCTCGCCGCAGCCGAACGACCGAGCGCAGCGAGTCAGTGAGCGAGGAAGCGGAAGAGC
GCCCAATACGCAAACCGCCTCTCCCCGCGCGTTGGCCGATTCATTAATCACTCTGTGGTCTCAAATGACA
CAGTTCGAGGGCTTTACCAACCTGTATCAGGTGAGCAAGACACTGCGGTTTGAGCTGATCCCACAGGGCA
AGACCCTGAAGCACATCCAGGAGCAGGGCTTCATCGAGGAGGACAAGGCCCGCAATGATCACTACAAGGA
GCTGAAGCCCATCATCGATCGGATCTACAAGACCTATGCCGACCAGTGCCTGCAGCTGGTGCAGCTGGAT
TGGGAGAACCTGAGCGCCGCCATCGACTCCTATAGAAAGGAGAAAACCGAGGAGACAAGGAACGCCCTGA
TCGAGGAGCAGGCCACATATCGCAATGCCATCCACGACTACTTCATCGGCCGGACAGACAACCTGACCGA
TGCCATCAATAAGAGACACGCCGAGATCTACAAGGGCCTGTTCAAGGCCGAGCTGTTTAATGGCAAGGTG
CTGAAGCAGCTGGGCACCGTGACCACAACCGAGCACGAGAACGCCCTGCTGCGGAGCTTCGACAAGTTTA
CAACCTACTTCTCCGGCTTTTATGAGAACAGGAAGAACGTGTTCAGCGCCGAGGATATCAGCACAGCCAT
CCCACACCGCATCGTGCAGGACAACTTCCCCAAGTTTAAGGAGAATTGTCACATCTTCACACGCCTGATC
ACCGCCGTGCCCAGCCTGCGGGAGCACTTTGAGAACGTGAAGAAGGCCATCGGCATCTTCGTGAGCACCT
CCATCGAGGAGGTGTTTTCCTTCCCTTTTTATAACCAGCTGCTGACACAGACCCAGATCGACCTGTATAA
CCAGCTGCTGGGAGGAATCTCTCGGGAGGCAGGCACCGAGAAGATCAAGGGCCTGAACGAGGTGCTGAAT
CTGGCCATCCAGAAGAATGATGAGACAGCCCACATCATCGCCTCCCTGCCACACAGATTCATCCCCCTGT
TTAAGCAGATCCTGTCCGATAGGAACACCCTGTCTTTCATCCTGGAGGAGTTTAAGAGCGACGAGGAAGT
GATCCAGTCCTTCTGCAAGTACAAGACACTGCTGAGAAACGAGAACGTGCTGGAGACAGCCGAGGCCCTG
TTTAACGAGCTGAACAGCATCGACCTGACACACATCTTCATCAGCCACAAGAAGCTGGAGACAATCAGCA
GCGCCCTGTGCGACCACTGGGATACACTGAGGAATGCCCTGTATGAGCGGAGAATCTCCGAGCTGACAGG
CAAGATCACCAAGTCTGCCAAGGAGAAGGTGCAGCGCAGCCTGAAGCACGAGGATATCAACCTGCAGGAG
ATCATCTCTGCCGCAGGCAAGGAGCTGAGCGAGGCCTTCAAGCAGAAAACCAGCGAGATCCTGTCCCACG
CACACGCCGCCCTGGATCAGCCACTGCCTACAACCCTGAAGAAGCAGGAGGAGAAGGAGATCCTGAAGTC
TCAGCTGGACAGCCTGCTGGGCCTGTACCACCTGCTGGACTGGTTTGCCGTGGATGAGTCCAACGAGGTG
GACCCCGAGTTCTCTGCCCGGCTGACCGGCATCAAGCTGGAGATGGAGCCTTCTCTGAGCTTCTACAACA
AGGCCAGAAATTATGCCACCAAGAAGCCCTACTCCGTGGAGAAGTTCAAGCTGAACTTTCAGATGCCTAC
ACTGGCCTCTGGCTGGGACGTGAATAAGGAGAAGAACAATGGCGCCATCCTGTTTGTGAAGAACGGCCTG
TACTATCTGGGCATCATGCCAAAGCAGAAGGGCAGGTATAAGGCCCTGAGCTTCGAGCCCACAGAGAAAA
CCAGCGAGGGCTTTGATAAGATGTACTATGACTACTTCCCTGATGCCGCCAAGATGATCCCAAAGTGCAG
CACCCAGCTGAAGGCCGTGACAGCCCACTTTCAGACCCACACAACCCCCATCCTGCTGTCCAACAATTTC
ATCGAGCCTCTGGAGATCACAAAGGAGATCTACGACCTGAACAATCCTGAGAAGGAGCCAAAGAAGTTTC
AGACAGCCTACGCCAAGAAAACCGGCGACCAGAAGGGCTACAGAGAGGCCCTGTGCAAGTGGATCGACTT
CACAAGGGATTTTCTGTCCAAGTATACCAAGACAACCTCTATCGATCTGTCTAGCCTGCGGCCATCCTCT
CAGTATAAGGACCTGGGCGAGTACTATGCCGAGCTGAATCCCCTGCTGTACCACATCAGCTTCCAGAGAA
TCGCCGAGAAGGAGATCATGGATGCCGTGGAGACAGGCAAGCTGTACCTGTTCCAGATCTATAACAAGGA
CTTTGCCAAGGGCCACCACGGCAAGCCTAATCTGCACACACTGTATTGGACCGGCCTGTTTTCTCCAGAG
AACCTGGCCAAGACAAGCATCAAGCTGAATGGCCAGGCCGAGCTGTTCTACCGCCCTAAGTCCAGGATGA
AGAGGATGGCACACCGGCTGGGAGAGAAGATGCTGAACAAGAAGCTGAAGGATCAGAAAACCCCAATCCC
CGACACCCTGTACCAGGAGCTGTACGACTATGTGAATCACAGACTGTCCCACGACCTGTCTGATGAGGCC
AGGGCCCTGCTGCCCAACGTGATCACCAAGGAGGTGTCTCACGAGATCATCAAGGATAGGCGCTTTACCA
GCGACAAGTTCTTTTTCCACGTGCCTATCACACTGAACTATCAGGCCGCCAATTCCCCATCTAAGTTCAA
CCAGAGGGTGAATGCCTACCTGAAGGAGCACCCCGAGACACCTATCATCGGCATCGATCGGGGCGAGAGA
AACCTGATCTATATCACAGTGATCGACTCCACCGGCAAGATCCTGGAGCAGCGGAGCCTGAACACCATCC
AGCAGTTTGATTACCAGAAGAAGCTGGACAACAGGGAGAAGGAGAGGGTGGCAGCAAGGCAGGCCTGGTC
TGTGGTGGGCACAATCAAGGATCTGAAGCAGGGCTATCTGAGCCAGGTCATCCACGAGATCGTGGACCTG
ATGATCCACTACCAGGCCGTGGTGGTGCTGGAGAACCTGAATTTCGGCTTTAAGAGCAAGAGGACCGGCA
TCGCCGAGAAGGCCGTGTACCAGCAGTTCGAGAAGATGCTGATCGATAAGCTGAATTGCCTGGTGCTGAA
GGACTATCCAGCAGAGAAAGTGGGAGGCGTGCTGAACCCATACCAGCTGACAGACCAGTTCACCTCCTTT
GCCAAGATGGGCACCCAGTCTGGCTTCCTGTTTTACGTGCCTGCCCCATATACATCTAAGATCGATCCCC
TGACCGGCTTCGTGGACCCCTTCGTGTGGAAAACCATCAAGAATCACGAGAGCCGCAAGCACTTCCTGGA
GGGCTTCGACTTTCTGCACTACGACGTGAAAACCGGCGACTTCATCCTGCACTTTAAGATGAACAGAAAT
CTGTCCTTCCAGAGGGGCCTGCCCGGCTTTATGCCTGCATGGGATATCGTGTTCGAGAAGAACGAGACAC
AGTTTGACGCCAAGGGCACCCCTTTCATCGCCGGCAAGAGAATCGTGCCAGTGATCGAGAATCACAGATT
CACCGGCAGATACCGGGACCTGTATCCTGCCAACGAGCTGATCGCCCTGCTGGAGGAGAAGGGCATCGTG
TTCAGGGATGGCTCCAACATCCTGCCAAAGCTGCTGGAGAATGACGATTCTCACGCCATCGACACCATGG
TGGCCCTGATCCGCAGCGTGCTGCAGATGCGGAACTCCAATGCCGCCACAGGCGAGGACTATATCAACAG
CCCCGTGCGCGATCTGAATGGCGTGTGCTTCGACTCCCGGTTTCAGAACCCAGAGTGGCCCATGGACGCC
GATGCCAATGGCGCCTACCACATCGCCCTGAAGGGCCAGCTGCTGCTGAATCACCTGAAGGAGAGCAAGG
ATCTGAAGCTGCAGAACGGCATCTCCAATCAGGACTGGCTGGCCTACATCCAGGAGCTGCGCAACAAAAG
GCCGGCGGCCACGAAAAAGGCCGGCCAGGCAAAAAAGAAAAAGGGATCCTACCCATACGATGTTCCAGAT
TACGCTTATCCCTACGACGTGCCTGATTATGCATACCCATATGATGTCCCCGACTATGCCTAAGCTTTGA
GACCACGAA
